Addgene plasmid #216235: pET151-GyrB_T522
Purpose: S. aureus USA300 GyrB mutant T522 residue codon-optimized for E. coli
Depositing lab: Eric Brown. Depositing organization: McMaster University. Publication: A platform for predicting mechanism of action based on bacterial transcriptional responses identifies an unusual DNA gyrase inhibitor. French S, Guo ABY, Ellis MJ, Deisinger JP, Johnson JW, Rachwalski K, Piquette ZA, Lluka T, Zary M, Gamage S, Magolan J, Brown ED. Cell Rep. 2024 Apr 4;43(4):114053. doi: 10.1016/j.celrep.2024.114053. PubMed 38578824.
Backbone
  Vector backbone: pET101
  Backbone manufacturer: Thermo
  Backbone size w/o insert (bp): 5800
  Total vector size (bp): 7689
  Vector type: Bacterial Expression
Growth in bacteria
  Bacterial resistance: Ampicillin, 100 μg/mL
  Growth temperature: 37°C
  Growth strain: DH5alpha
  Copy number: High Copy
Gene/Insert
  Gene/Insert name: DNA gyrase (alt name: gyrB)
  Species: S. aureus
  Insert size (bp): 1932
  Mutation: Changed threonine 522 to isoleucine
  Promoter: T7
  Tag / fusion protein: 6xHis (N terminal on insert)
  Cloning method: TOPO Cloning
  Sequencing primers: 5′ TAATACGACTCACTATAGGG; 3′ GCTAGTTATTGCTCAGCGG
Terms and licenses: Academic/Nonprofit Terms; Industry Terms: Not Available to Industry
How to cite: pET151-GyrB_T522 was a gift from Eric Brown (Addgene plasmid # 216235 ; http://n2t.net/addgene:216235 ; RRID:Addgene_216235)
