[The description below was written by a language model from this plasmid's Addgene catalogue record and pLannotate feature annotations shown in this document.]
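Description:
pET151-GyrB_T522 is a bacterial expression plasmid for producing a mutant form of the Staphylococcus aureus USA300 DNA gyrase B subunit (GyrB) in Escherichia coli. The roughly 1.9 kb gyrB open reading frame was codon-optimized for E. coli, carries a threonine-to-isoleucine substitution at residue 522, and was inserted by TOPO cloning. The catalogue lists the backbone as pET101, whereas the plasmid name and the annotated N-terminal tag arrangement point to a pET151-style vector; the record does not resolve this discrepancy. The total size is 7,689 bp.

Expression is driven by a T7 promoter followed by a lac operator and the strong T7 gene 10 ribosome binding site, and transcription ends at a T7 terminator. A plasmid-borne lacI gene supplies the repressor, so expression is held off until it is induced with IPTG in a host that provides T7 RNA polymerase. Upstream of gyrB, the feature table shows a V5 epitope and a TEV protease cleavage site. The catalogue also records an N-terminal 6xHis tag, which was not picked up as a separate feature. Together these elements allow affinity purification, immunodetection and removal of the tags by proteolysis.

The plasmid replicates from a pBR322/ColE1-type origin accompanied by rop and bom; the catalogue calls it high copy, although rop normally moderates copy number. Selection is by ampicillin resistance through β-lactamase. The annotated tetracycline-resistance pieces are only fragments left over from pBR322.

The associated publication concerns the identification of an unusual DNA gyrase inhibitor. The plasmid is therefore presumably used to make recombinant mutant GyrB for biochemical comparison with the wild-type enzyme, though the record does not say what effect the T522I change has.
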