Features (pLannotate 1.2.2; 21 found; start..end, strand, type, name):
    337..356     -  CDS            TEV site (fragment): tobacco etch virus (TEV) protease recognition and cleavage site
    357..398     -  CDS            V5 tag: epitope tag from simian virus 5
    427..449     -  RBS            RBS: efficient ribosome binding site from bacteriophage T7 gene 10 (Olins and Rangwala, 1989)
    464..488     -  protein_bind   lac operator: The lac repressor binds to the lac operator to inhibit transcription in E. coli. This inhibition can be relieved by adding lactose or isopropyl-β-D-thiogalactopyranoside (IPTG). lac repressor encoded by lacI
    489..507     -  promoter       T7 promoter: promoter for bacteriophage T7 RNA polymerase
    529..808     +  CDS            TcR (fragment): tetracycline efflux protein; tet; confers resistance to tetracycline
    816..893     +  promoter       lacI promoter: lacI
    894..1976    +  CDS            lacI: lac repressor; lacI; The lac repressor binds to the lac operator to inhibit transcription in E. coli. This inhibition can be relieved by adding lactose or isopropyl-β-D-thiogalactopyranoside (IPTG).
   1989..2010    +  protein_bind   CAP binding site: CAP binding activates transcription in the presence of cAMP. E. coli catabolite activator protein
   2025..2649    +  CDS            TcR (fragment): tetracycline efflux protein; tet; confers resistance to tetracycline
   2891..3271    -  CDS            YPB1_ECOLX: Protein predicted: Swiss-Prot protein existence level 4. From Escherichia coli.
   3288..3479    +  CDS            rop: Rop protein, which maintains plasmids at low copy number; rop
   3581..3720    +  misc_feature   bom: basis of mobility region from pBR322
   3906..4494    -  rep_origin     ori: high-copy-number ColE1/pMB1/pBR322/pUC origin of replication
   4665..5525    -  CDS            AmpR: β-lactamase; bla; confers resistance to ampicillin, carbenicillin, and related antibiotics
   5526..5630    -  promoter       AmpR promoter: bla
   5747..5770    +  promoter       tet promoter (fragment): E. coli promoter for tetracycline efflux protein gene
   5827..5931    +  CDS            TcR (fragment): tetracycline efflux protein; tet; confers resistance to tetracycline
   5954..6001    -  terminator     T7 terminator: transcription terminator for bacteriophage T7 RNA polymerase
   6009..6058    -  CDS            SET1 (fragment): solubility-enhancement tag derived from T7 phage gene 10B
   6078..320     -  CDS            gyrB (across the origin): GYRB_STAAU - Experimental evidence at protein level: Swiss-Prot protein existence level 1. A type II topoisomerase that negatively supercoils closed circular double-stranded (ds) DNA in an ATP-dependent manner to modulate DNA topology and maintain chromosomes in an underwound state. Negative supercoiling favors strand separation, and DNA replication, transcription, recombination and repair, all of which involve strand separation. Also able to catalyze the interconversion of other topological isomers of dsDNA rings, including catenanes and knotted rings. Type II topoisomerases break and join 2
>Addgene plasmid #216235 | pET151-GyrB_T522 | addgene full sequence | sequence record 430359 | Addgene NGS Result
TGCAGAACGGTCAGAATAACTTCAACTGCCGGACGACCCATTTTCTCTTGAATATCAACCGGAATACCAC
GACCATTATCGGTAACTTTAATCCAGTTGTCTTTCTCGATCACCACTTCAATCTGATTTGCATAACCTGC
CAGTGCTTCATCAATGCTGTTATCAACAATTTCCCAAACCAGATGATGCAGACCACGTTCGCTGGTGCTA
CCAATATACATACCCGGACGTTTACGAACTGCTTCCAGACCTTCCAGAACCTGAATCTGACCTGCGCCAT
AATTATCGGTGTTATTCACATCACTCAGTGCGGTAACCATGGTGAAGGGATCAATTCCCTGAAAATACAG
GTTTTCCGTAGAATCGAGACCGAGGAGAGGGTTAGGGATAGGCTTACCATGGTGATGGTGATGATGCATA
TGTATATCTCCTTCTTAAAGTTAAACAAAATTATTTCTAGAGGGGAATTGTTATCCGCTCACAATTCCCC
TATAGTGAGTCGTATTAATTTCGCGGGATCGAGATCTCGATCCTCTACGCCGGACGCATCGTGGCCGGCA
TCACCGGCGCCACAGGTGCGGTTGCTGGCGCCTATATCGCCGACATCACCGATGGGGAAGATCGGGCTCG
CCACTTCGGGCTCATGAGCGCTTGTTTCGGCGTGGGTATGGTGGCAGGCCCCGTGGCCGGGGGACTGTTG
GGCGCCATCTCCTTGCATGCACCATTCCTTGCGGCGGCGGTGCTCAACGGCCTCAACCTACTACTGGGCT
GCTTCCTAATGCAGGAGTCGCATAAGGGAGAGCGTCGAGATCCCGGACACCATCGAATGGCGCAAAACCT
TTCGCGGTATGGCATGATAGCGCCCGGAAGAGAGTCAATTCAGGGTGGTGAATGTGAAACCAGTAACGTT
ATACGATGTCGCAGAGTATGCCGGTGTCTCTTATCAGACCGTTTCCCGCGTGGTGAACCAGGCCAGCCAC
GTTTCTGCGAAAACGCGGGAAAAAGTGGAAGCGGCGATGGCGGAGCTGAATTACATTCCCAACCGCGTGG
CACAACAACTGGCGGGCAAACAGTCGTTGCTGATTGGCGTTGCCACCTCCAGTCTGGCCCTGCACGCGCC
GTCGCAAATTGTCGCGGCGATTAAATCTCGCGCCGATCAACTGGGTGCCAGCGTGGTGGTGTCGATGGTA
GAACGAAGCGGCGTCGAAGCCTGTAAAGCGGCGGTGCACAATCTTCTCGCGCAACGCGTCAGTGGGCTGA
TCATTAACTATCCGCTGGATGACCAGGATGCCATTGCTGTGGAAGCTGCCTGCACTAATGTTCCGGCGTT
ATTTCTTGATGTCTCTGACCAGACACCCATCAACAGTATTATTTTCTCCCATGAAGACGGTACGCGACTG
GGCGTGGAGCATCTGGTCGCATTGGGTCACCAGCAAATCGCGCTGTTAGCGGGCCCATTAAGTTCTGTCT
CGGCGCGTCTGCGTCTGGCTGGCTGGCATAAATATCTCACTCGCAATCAAATTCAGCCGATAGCGGAACG
GGAAGGCGACTGGAGTGCCATGTCCGGTTTTCAACAAACCATGCAAATGCTGAATGAGGGCATCGTTCCC
ACTGCGATGCTGGTTGCCAACGATCAGATGGCGCTGGGCGCAATGCGCGCCATTACCGAGTCCGGGCTGC
GCGTTGGTGCGGATATCTCGGTAGTGGGATACGACGATACCGAAGACAGCTCATGTTATATCCCGCCGTT
AACCACCATCAAACAGGATTTTCGCCTGCTGGGGCAAACCAGCGTGGACCGCTTGCTGCAACTCTCTCAG
GGCCAGGCGGTGAAGGGCAATCAGCTGTTGCCCGTCTCACTGGTGAAAAGAAAAACCACCCTGGCGCCCA
ATACGCAAACCGCCTCTCCCCGCGCGTTGGCCGATTCATTAATGCAGCTGGCACGACAGGTTTCCCGACT
GGAAAGCGGGCAGTGAGCGCAACGCAATTAATGTAAGTTAGCTCACTCATTAGGCACCGGGATCTCGACC
GATGCCCTTGAGAGCCTTCAACCCAGTCAGCTCCTTCCGGTGGGCGCGGGGCATGACTATCGTCGCCGCA
CTTATGACTGTCTTCTTTATCATGCAACTCGTAGGACAGGTGCCGGCAGCGCTCTGGGTCATTTTCGGCG
AGGACCGCTTTCGCTGGAGCGCGACGATGATCGGCCTGTCGCTTGCGGTATTCGGAATCTTGCACGCCCT
CGCTCAAGCCTTCGTCACTGGTCCCGCCACCAAACGTTTCGGCGAGAAGCAGGCCATTATCGCCGGCATG
GCGGCCGACGCGCTGGGCTACGTCTTGCTGGCGTTCGCGACGCGAGGCTGGATGGCCTTCCCCATTATGA
TTCTTCTCGCTTCCGGCGGCATCGGGATGCCCGCGTTGCAGGCCATGCTGTCCAGGCAGGTAGATGACGA
CCATCAGGGACAGCTTCAAGGATCGCTCGCGGCTCTTACCAGCCTAACTTCGATCATTGGACCGCTGATC
GTCACGGCGATTTATGCCGCCTCGGCGAGCACATGGAACGGGTTGGCATGGATTGTAGGCGCCGCCCTAT
ACCTTGTCTGCCTCCCCGCGTTGCGTCGCGGTGCATGGAGCCGGGCCACCTCGACCTGAATGGAAGCCGG
CGGCACCTCGCTAACGGATTCACCACTCCAAGAATTGGAGCCAATCAATTCTTGCGGAGAACTGTGAATG
CGCAAACCAACCCTTGGCAGAACATATCCATCGCGTCCGCCATCTCCAGCAGCCGCACGCGGCGCATCTC
GGGCAGCGTTGGGTCCTGGCCACGGGTGCGCATGATCGTGCTCCTGTCGTTGAGGACCCGGCTAGGCTGG
CGGGGTTGCCTTACTGGTTAGCAGAATGAATCACCGATACGCGAGCGAACGTGAAGCGACTGCTGCTGCA
AAACGTCTGCGACCTGAGCAACAACATGAATGGTCTTCGGTTTCCGTGTTTCGTAAAGTCTGGAAACGCG
GAAGTCAGCGCCCTGCACCATTATGTTCCGGATCTGCATCGCAGGATGCTGCTGGCTACCCTGTGGAACA
CCTACATCTGTATTAACGAAGCGCTGGCATTGACCCTGAGTGATTTTTCTCTGGTCCCGCCGCATCCATA
CCGCCAGTTGTTTACCCTCACAACGTTCCAGTAACCGGGCATGTTCATCATCAGTAACCCGTATCGTGAG
CATCCTCTCTCGTTTCATCGGTATCATTACCCCCATGAACAGAAATCCCCCTTACACGGAGGCATCAGTG
ACCAAACAGGAAAAAACCGCCCTTAACATGGCCCGCTTTATCAGAAGCCAGACATTAACGCTTCTGGAGA
AACTCAACGAGCTGGACGCGGATGAACAGGCAGACATCTGTGAATCGCTTCACGACCACGCTGATGAGCT
TTACCGCAGCTGCCTCGCGCGTTTCGGTGATGACGGTGAAAACCTCTGACACATGCAGCTCCCGGAGACG
GTCACAGCTTGTCTGTAAGCGGATGCCGGGAGCAGACAAGCCCGTCAGGGCGCGTCAGCGGGTGTTGGCG
GGTGTCGGGGCGCAGCCATGACCCAGTCACGTAGCGATAGCGGAGTGTATACTGGCTTAACTATGCGGCA
TCAGAGCAGATTGTACTGAGAGTGCACCATTGCGGTGTGAAATACCGCACAGATGCGTAAGGAGAAAATA
CCGCATCAGGCGCTCTTCCGCTTCCTCGCTCACTGACTCGCTGCGCTCGGTCGTTCGGCTGCGGCGAGCG
GTATCAGCTCACTCAAAGGCGGTAATACGGTTATCCACAGAATCAGGGGATAACGCAGGAAAGAACATGT
GAGCAAAAGGCCAGCAAAAGGCCAGGAACCGTAAAAAGGCCGCGTTGCTGGCGTTTTTCCATAGGCTCCG
CCCCCCTGACGAGCATCACAAAAATCGACGCTCAAGTCAGAGGTGGCGAAACCCGACAGGACTATAAAGA
TACCAGGCGTTTCCCCCTGGAAGCTCCCTCGTGCGCTCTCCTGTTCCGACCCTGCCGCTTACCGGATACC
TGTCCGCCTTTCTCCCTTCGGGAAGCGTGGCGCTTTCTCATAGCTCACGCTGTAGGTATCTCAGTTCGGT
GTAGGTCGTTCGCTCCAAGCTGGGCTGTGTGCACGAACCCCCCGTTCAGCCCGACCGCTGCGCCTTATCC
GGTAACTATCGTCTTGAGTCCAACCCGGTAAGACACGACTTATCGCCACTGGCAGCAGCCACTGGTAACA
GGATTAGCAGAGCGAGGTATGTAGGCGGTGCTACAGAGTTCTTGAAGTGGTGGCCTAACTACGGCTACAC
TAGAAGGACAGTATTTGGTATCTGCGCTCTGCTGAAGCCAGTTACCTTCGGAAAAAGAGTTGGTAGCTCT
TGATCCGGCAAACAAACCACCGCTGGTAGCGGTGGTTTTTTTGTTTGCAAGCAGCAGATTACGCGCAGAA
AAAAAGGATCTCAAGAAGATCCTTTGATCTTTTCTACGGGGTCTGACGCTCAGTGGAACGAAAACTCACG
TTAAGGGATTTTGGTCATGAGATTATCAAAAAGGATCTTCACCTAGATCCTTTTAAATTAAAAATGAAGT
TTTAAATCAATCTAAAGTATATATGAGTAAACTTGGTCTGACAGTTACCAATGCTTAATCAGTGAGGCAC
CTATCTCAGCGATCTGTCTATTTCGTTCATCCATAGTTGCCTGACTCCCCGTCGTGTAGATAACTACGAT
ACGGGAGGGCTTACCATCTGGCCCCAGTGCTGCAATGATACCGCGAGACCCACGCTCACCGGCTCCAGAT
TTATCAGCAATAAACCAGCCAGCCGGAAGGGCCGAGCGCAGAAGTGGTCCTGCAACTTTATCCGCCTCCA
TCCAGTCTATTAATTGTTGCCGGGAAGCTAGAGTAAGTAGTTCGCCAGTTAATAGTTTGCGCAACGTTGT
TGCCATTGCTGCAGGCATCGTGGTGTCACGCTCGTCGTTTGGTATGGCTTCATTCAGCTCCGGTTCCCAA
CGATCAAGGCGAGTTACATGATCCCCCATGTTGTGCAAAAAAGCGGTTAGCTCCTTCGGTCCTCCGATCG
TTGTCAGAAGTAAGTTGGCCGCAGTGTTATCACTCATGGTTATGGCAGCACTGCATAATTCTCTTACTGT
CATGCCATCCGTAAGATGCTTTTCTGTGACTGGTGAGTACTCAACCAAGTCATTCTGAGAATAGTGTATG
CGGCGACCGAGTTGCTCTTGCCCGGCGTCAACACGGGATAATACCGCGCCACATAGCAGAACTTTAAAAG
TGCTCATCATTGGAAAACGTTCTTCGGGGCGAAAACTCTCAAGGATCTTACCGCTGTTGAGATCCAGTTC
GATGTAACCCACTCGTGCACCCAACTGATCTTCAGCATCTTTTACTTTCACCAGCGTTTCTGGGTGAGCA
AAAACAGGAAGGCAAAATGCCGCAAAAAAGGGAATAAGGGCGACACGGAAATGTTGAATACTCATACTCT
TCCTTTTTCAATATTATTGAAGCATTTATCAGGGTTATTGTCTCATGAGCGGATACATATTTGAATGTAT
TTAGAAAAATAAACAAATAGGGGTTCCGCGCACATTTCCCCGAAAAGTGCCACCTGACGTCTAAGAAACC
ATTATTATCATGACATTAACCTATAAAAATAGGCGTATCACGAGGCCCTTTCGTCTTCAAGAATTAATTC
TCATGTTTGACAGCTTATCATCGATAAGCTAGCTTTAATGCGGTAGTTTATCACAGTTAAATTGCTAACG
CAGTCAGGCACCGTGTATGAAATCTAACAATGCGCTCATCGTCATCCTCGGCACCGTCACCCTGGATGCT
GTAGGCATAGGCTTGGTTATGCCGGTACTGCCGGGCCTCTTGCGGGATATCCGGATATAGTTCCTCCTTT
CAGCAAAAAACCCCTCAAGACCCGTTTAGAGGCCCCAAGGGGTTATGCTAGTTATTGCTCAGCGGTGGCA
GCAGCCAACTCAGCTTCCTTTCGGGCTTTGTTAGCAGCCGGATCTGAGCTCGCCCTTAAAGTCCAGGTTG
GCATAAACGGCATTATCTTCAATAAACTGGCGACGATTTTCCACAACATCACCCATCAGCATTTCAAAGG
TCTGATCGGCTTCAATTGCATCTTCCAGTTTAACTTGCAGCAGTGCACGATGTTCCGGATTCATGGTGGT
TTCCCACAGCTGATCTGCATTCATTTCACCCAGACCTTTATAACGTGCAATTGACCATTTCGGTGTCGGA
TTCAGTTCGCTTTTCAGTTTGTCCAGCTCGCGATCATTATACACGTAGTATTTCTGTTTACCCTGGGTCA
GTTTATACAGCGGAGGCTGTGCAATATAAACATAACCGGCTTCGATCAGCGGACGCATAAAACGATAAAA
GAAAATCAGCAGCAGGGTACGAATATGTGCACCATCAACATCGGCATCGGTCATAATCACAATCTTATGA
TAACGGGCTTTTGCCAGATCAAAATCACCACCAATACCGGTGCCAAATGCGGTAATCATCTGGCGAATTT
CATTATTGTTCAGAATGCGATCCAGACGTGCTTTTTCCACATTCAGAATTTTACCACGCAGCGGCAGAAT
TGCCTGGGTACGACTATCACGACCGCTTTTGGTACTACCACCGGCACTATCACCTTCCACCAGAAAAATT
TCACATTCTTCCGGTGATTTGCTGCTACAATCTGCCAGTTTACCAGGCAGGCTTGCAACATCCAGTGCGC
TTTTACGACGGGTAACTTCACGTGCTTTCTTTGCTGCAACACGGGCACGTGCTGCCATAATACCTTTTTC
AACAACGGTACGTGCAACCTGCGGATTTTCATACAGAAAGCGCTCAAAGTGTTCGCTAAACAGTTTATCC
ACAACCTGACGAACTTCGCTATTACCCAGTTTGGTTTTGGTCTGACCTTCAAACTGAGGATCGCCATGTT
TAATGCTAATAATTGCGGTCATACCTTCACGGGTATCCTCACCGCTCAGACGATCTTTTTCTTCTTTCAT
GATTTTGCTGCTCAGACCATAGCTATTCAGAACACGGGTCAGTGCACGTTTAAAACCATCTTCGTGTGTA
CCGCCTTCATAGGTATGAATGTTATTTGCATAGGTCAGCAGATTGGTGGCATAACCGCTATTATACTGGA
TGGCAATTTCCACTTCGATATCATCTTTGCTCTGATGGATATAGATCGGCTCATCATGAATCGGTTCTTT
GTTTTCGTTCAGCAGTTCCACATAGCTTTTAATGCCACCTTCATAATGGTAGCTATCTTCACGAACATTT
TCTTCGTCACGTTCATCACGCAGGGTAATCTGAATGCCTTTATTCAGAAATGCCAGTTCACGAATACGCT
GCTGCAGGGTTTCATAGTTATAAACGGTGGTTTCGGTGAAGATTTCACCATCTGCTTTAAAACGAATAAC
GGTGCCGGTTTTATCGGTGGTGCCAACTTCTTTCAGATCAAACTGCGGAACACCCTTTTTATAGGCCTGG
TGATAAATGGTTTCGTTACGATGAACATAAACTTCCAGATCCTGGCTCAGTGCATTAACAACGCTGCTAC
CAACACCATGCAGGCCACCGCTAACTTTATAGCCACCACCACCAAATTTGCCACCGGCA
